Addgene plasmid #215623: pGal4-DBD-OCT4_WT_C
Purpose: For overexpression of Gal4-DBD OCT4 WT C
Depositing lab: Denes Hnisz. Depositing organization: Max Planck Institute for Molecular Genetics. Publication: An activity-specificity trade-off encoded in human transcription factors. Naderi J, Magalhaes AP, Kibar G, Stik G, Zhang Y, Mackowiak SD, Wieler HM, Rossi F, Buschow R, Christou-Kent M, Alcoverro-Bertran M, Graf T, Vingron M, Hnisz D. Nat Cell Biol. 2024 Aug;26(8):1309-1321. doi: 10.1038/s41556-024-01411-0. Epub 2024 Jul 5. PubMed 38969762.
Backbone
  Vector backbone: pGAL4-DBD-MCS
  Vector type: Mammalian Expression
Growth in bacteria
  Bacterial resistance: Ampicillin, 100 μg/mL
  Growth temperature: 37°C
  Growth strain: DH5alpha
  Copy number: High Copy
Gene/Insert
  Gene/Insert name: OCT4 C
  Species: H. sapiens (human)
  Entrez Gene: MYOD1 (a.k.a. CMYP17, MYF3, MYOD, MYODRIF, PUM, bHLHc1)
  Cloning method: Gibson Cloning
Terms and licenses: Academic/Nonprofit Terms; Industry Terms: Not Available to Industry
How to cite: pGal4-DBD-OCT4_WT_C was a gift from Denes Hnisz (Addgene plasmid # 215623 ; http://n2t.net/addgene:215623 ; RRID:Addgene_215623)
