[The description below was written by a language model from this plasmid's Addgene catalogue record and pLannotate feature annotations shown in this document.]
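Description:
pGal4-DBD-OCT4_WT_C is a mammalian expression plasmid of about 6.1 kb, built on the pGAL4-DBD-MCS backbone, that overexpresses a fusion of the yeast GAL4 DNA-binding domain to a C-terminal portion of wild-type human OCT4. It is maintained in E. coli at high copy through a ColE1/pUC-type origin with ampicillin selection (AmpR under its own bla promoter). An f1 origin and remnants of lac regulatory sequences are also present in the backbone.

The expression cassette is driven by the CMV immediate early enhancer and promoter and terminated by the bovine growth hormone polyadenylation signal. Downstream of the promoter, the GAL4 DNA-binding domain coding sequence is followed almost immediately by a short (roughly 230 nt) OCT4-derived segment, inserted by Gibson cloning. The automated annotation matched this segment to the mouse Pou5f1 protein, but the catalogue lists the insert as human. The Entrez Gene field names MYOD1, which does not fit the insert name or the annotated sequence and appears to be a catalogue error. T7 and SP6 promoters flank the insert and are the usual sites for sequencing or in vitro transcription. A separate SV40 promoter–neo–SV40 poly(A) cassette provides G418/neomycin resistance for selection in mammalian cells; a small ble fragment after neo looks like a backbone remnant.

The record gives the purpose only as overexpression of the fusion. Constructs of this design are typically used in tethering assays, in which the GAL4 domain recruits the fused region to UAS sites on a co-transfected reporter to measure its transactivation activity. This is consistent with the associated study of activity and specificity in human transcription factors. No reporter is carried on this plasmid.
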