Features (pLannotate 1.2.2; 22 found; start..end, strand, type, name):
      1..380     +  enhancer       CMV enhancer: human cytomegalovirus immediate early enhancer
    381..584     +  promoter       CMV promoter: human cytomegalovirus (CMV) immediate early promoter
    580..613     +  LTR            5' LTR (truncated) (fragment): truncated 5' long terminal repeat (LTR) from HIV-1
    629..647     +  promoter       T7 promoter: promoter for bacteriophage T7 RNA polymerase
    710..1150    +  CDS            GAL4 DNA binding domain: DNA binding domain of the GAL4 transcriptional activator; Saccharomyces cerevisiae GAL4 (truncated)
   1157..1384    +  CDS            Pou5f1 (fragment): PO5F1_MOUSE - Also known as Oct-3, Oct-4, Otf-3, Otf3. Experimental evidence at protein level: Swiss-Prot protein existence level 1. Transcription factor that binds to the octamer motif (5'- ATTTGCAT-3') (PubMed:1972777, PubMed:1690859, PubMed:1967980, PubMed:17525163, PubMed:23376973). Forms a trimeric complex with SOX2 or SOX15 on DNA and controls the expression of a number of genes involved in embryonic development such as YES1, FGF4, UTF1 and ZFP206 (PubMed:15863505, PubMed:17097055, PubMed:17496161, PubMed:19740739). Critical for early embryogenesis and for embryonic stem cell pluripotenc
   1401..1419    -  promoter       SP6 promoter: promoter for bacteriophage SP6 RNA polymerase
   1445..1669    +  polyA_signal   bGH poly(A) signal: bovine growth hormone polyadenylation signal
   1673..1694    +  promoter       SV40 promoter (fragment): SV40 enhancer and early promoter
   1715..2143    +  rep_origin     f1 ori (sequence partly withheld): f1 bacteriophage origin of replication; arrow indicates direction of (+) strand synthesis
   2157..2486    +  promoter       SV40 promoter: SV40 enhancer and early promoter
   2553..3344    +  CDS            neo: KKA2_KLEPN - Also known as kan, nptII. Experimental evidence at protein level: Swiss-Prot protein existence level 1. Resistance to kanamycin, neomycin, paromomycin, ribostamycin, butirosin and gentamicin B. From Klebsiella pneumoniae.
   3368..3526    +  CDS            ble (fragment): BLE_KLEPN - Experimental evidence at protein level: Swiss-Prot protein existence level 1. Binding protein with a strong affinity to the bleomycin family of antibiotics. Binds to CL990; an antimitotic-antibiotic compound. From Klebsiella pneumoniae.
   3521..3642    +  polyA_signal   SV40 poly(A) signal: SV40 polyadenylation signal
   3715..3731    -  protein_bind   lac operator: The lac repressor binds to the lac operator to inhibit transcription in E. coli. This inhibition can be relieved by adding lactose or isopropyl-β-D-thiogalactopyranoside (IPTG). lac repressor encoded by lacI
   3739..3769    -  promoter       lac promoter: promoter for the E. coli lac operon
   3784..3805    -  protein_bind   CAP binding site: CAP binding activates transcription in the presence of cAMP. E. coli catabolite activator protein
   3818..3910    -  CDS            lacI (fragment): lac repressor; lacI; The lac repressor binds to the lac operator to inhibit transcription in E. coli. This inhibition can be relieved by adding lactose or isopropyl-β-D-thiogalactopyranoside (IPTG).
   4093..4681    -  rep_origin     ori: high-copy-number ColE1/pMB1/pBR322/pUC origin of replication
   4852..5712    -  CDS            AmpR: β-lactamase; bla; confers resistance to ampicillin, carbenicillin, and related antibiotics
   5713..5817    -  promoter       AmpR promoter: bla
   5876..5928    -  misc_feature   bom (fragment): basis of mobility region from pBR322
>Addgene plasmid #215623 | pGal4-DBD-OCT4_WT_C | addgene full sequence | sequence record 426924 | Addgene NGS Result
GACATTGATTATTGACTAGTTATTAATAGTAATCAATTACGGGGTCATTAGTTCATAGCCCATATATGGA
GTTCCGCGTTACATAACTTACGGTAAATGGCCCGCCTGGCTGACCGCCCAACGACCCCCGCCCATTGACG
TCAATAATGACGTATGTTCCCATAGTAACGCCAATAGGGACTTTCCATTGACGTCAATGGGTGGAGTATT
TACGGTAAACTGCCCACTTGGCAGTACATCAAGTGTATCATATGCCAAGTACGCCCCCTATTGACGTCAA
TGACGGTAAATGGCCCGCCTGGCATTATGCCCAGTACATGACCTTATGGGACTTTCCTACTTGGCAGTAC
ATCTACGTATTAGTCATCGCTATTACCATGGTGATGCGGTTTTGGCAGTACATCAATGGGCGTGGATAGC
GGTTTGACTCACGGGGATTTCCAAGTCTCCACCCCATTGACGTCAATGGGAGTTTGTTTTGGCACCAAAA
TCAACGGGACTTTCCAAAATGTCGTAACAACTCCGCCCCATTGACGCAAATGGGCGGTAGGCGTGTACGG
TGGGAGGTCTATATAAGCAGAGCTCTCTGGCTAACTAGAGAACCCACTGCTTACTGGCTTATCGAAATTA
ATACGACTCACTATAGGGAGACCCAAGCTTGGTACCGAGCTCGGATCCACTAGTAACGGCCGCCAGTGTG
CTGGAATTCATGAAGCTACTGTCTTCTATCGAACAAGCATGCGATATTTGCCGACTTAAAAAGCTCAAGT
GCTCCAAAGAAAAACCGAAGTGCGCCAAGTGTCTGAAGAACAACTGGGAGTGTCGCTACTCTCCCAAAAC
CAAAAGGTCTCCGCTGACTAGGGCACATCTGACAGAAGTGGAATCAAGGCTAGAAAGACTGGAACAGCTA
TTTCTACTGATTTTTCCTCGAGAAGACCTTGACATGATTTTGAAAATGGATTCTTTACAGGATATAAAAG
CATTGTTAACAGGATTATTTGTACAAGATAATGTGAATAAAGATGCCGTCACAGATAGATTGGCTTCAGT
GGAGACTGATATGCCTCTAACATTGAGACAGCATAGAATAAGTGCGACATCATCATCGGAAGAGAGTAGT
AACAAAGGTCAAAGACAGTTGACTGTATCGGCGATCAAGGGCAAAAGATCAAGTATTGAGTATTCCCAAC
GAGAAGAGTATGAGGCTACAGGGACACCTTTCCCAGGGGGGGCTGTATCCTTTCCTCTGCCCCCAGGTCC
CCACTTTGGCACCCCAGGCTATGGAAGCCCCCACTTCACCACACTCTACTCAGTCCCTTTTCCTGAGGGC
GAGGCCTTTCCCTCTGTTCCCGTCACTGCTCTGGGCTCTCCCATGCATTCAAACGTCTAGAGGGCCCTAT
TCTATAGTGTCACCTAAATGCTAGAGCTCGCTGATCAGCCTCGACTGTGCCTTCTAGTTGCCAGCCATCT
GTTGTTTGCCCCTCCCCCGTGCCTTCCTTGACCCTGGAAGGTGCCACTCCCACTGTCCTTTCCTAATAAA
ATGAGGAAATTGCATCGCATTGTCTGAGTAGGTGTCATTCTATTCTGGGGGGTGGGGTGGGGCAGGACAG
CAAGGGGGAGGATTGGGAAGACAATAGCAGGCATGCTGGGGATGCGGTGGGCTCTATGGCTTCTGAGGCG
GAAAGAACCAGCTGGGGCTCTAGGGGGTATCCCC
[124 nt withheld, positions 1715-1838]
C
[91 nt withheld, positions 1840-1930]
A
[49 nt withheld, positions 1932-1980]
CCTTTGACGTTGGAGTCCACGTTCTTT
[37 nt withheld, positions 2008-2044]
ACCCTATCTCGGTCTATTCTTTTGATTTATAAGGGATTTTGCCGATTTCGGCCTATTGGTTAAAAAATGA
GCTGATTTAACAAAAATTTAACGCGAATTAATTCTGTGGAATGTGTGTCAGTTAGGGTGTGGAAAGTCCC
CAGGCTCCCCAGCAGGCAGAAGTATGCAAAGCATGCATCTCAATTAGTCAGCAACCAGGTGTGGAAAGTC
CCCAGGCTCCCCAGCAGGCAGAAGTATGCAAAGCATGCATCTCAATTAGTCAGCAACCATAGTCCCGCCC
CTAACTCCGCCCATCCCGCCCCTAACTCCGCCCAGTTCCGCCCATTCTCCGCCCCATGGCTGACTAATTT
TTTTTATTTATGCAGAGGCCGAGGCCGCCTCTGCCTCTGAGCTATTCCAGAAGTAGTGAGGAGGCTTTTT
TGGAGGCCTAGGCTTTTGCAAAAAGCTCCCGGGAGCTTGTATATCCATTTTCGGATCTGATCAAGAGACA
GGATGAGGATCGTTTCGCATGATTGAACAAGATGGATTGCACGCAGGTTCTCCGGCCGCTTGGGTGGAGA
GGCTATTCGGCTATGACTGGGCACAACAGACAATCGGCTGCTCTGATGCCGCCGTGTTCCGGCTGTCAGC
GCAGGGGCGCCCGGTTCTTTTTGTCAAGACCGACCTGTCCGGTGCCCTGAATGAACTGCAGGACGAGGCA
GCGCGGCTATCGTGGCTGGCCACGACGGGCGTTCCTTGCGCAGCTGTGCTCGACGTTGTCACTGAAGCGG
GAAGGGACTGGCTGCTATTGGGCGAAGTGCCGGGGCAGGATCTCCTGTCATCTCACCTTGCTCCTGCCGA
GAAAGTATCCATCATGGCTGATGCAATGCGGCGGCTGCATACGCTTGATCCGGCTACCTGCCCATTCGAC
CACCAAGCGAAACATCGCATCGAGCGAGCACGTACTCGGATGGAAGCCGGTCTTGTCGATCAGGATGATC
TGGACGAAGAGCATCAGGGGCTCGCGCCAGCCGAACTGTTCGCCAGGCTCAAGGCGCGCATGCCCGACGG
CGAGGATCTCGTCGTGACCCATGGCGATGCCTGCTTGCCGAATATCATGGTGGAAAATGGCCGCTTTTCT
GGATTCATCGACTGTGGCCGGCTGGGTGTGGCGGACCGCTATCAGGACATAGCGTTGGCTACCCGTGATA
TTGCTGAAGAGCTTGGCGGCGAATGGGCTGACCGCTTCCTCGTGCTTTACGGTATCGCCGCTCCCGATTC
GCAGCGCATCGCCTTCTATCGCCTTCTTGACGAGTTCTTCTGAGCGGGACTCTGGGGTTCGAAATGACCG
ACCAAGCGACGCCCAACCTGCCATCACGAGATTTCGATTCCACCGCCGCCTTCTATGAAAGGTTGGGCTT
CGGAATCGTTTTCCGGGACGCCGGCTGGATGATCCTCCAGCGCGGGGATCTCATGCTGGAGTTCTTCGCC
CACCCCAACTTGTTTATTGCAGCTTATAATGGTTACAAATAAAGCAATAGCATCACAAATTTCACAAATA
AAGCATTTTTTTCACTGCATTCTAGTTGTGGTTTGTCCAAACTCATCAATGTATCTTATCATGTCTGTAT
ACCGTCGACCTCTAGCTAGAGCTTGGCGTAATCATGGTCATAGCTGTTTCCTGTGTGAAATTGTTATCCG
CTCACAATTCCACACAACATACGAGCCGGAAGCATAAAGTGTAAAGCCTGGGGTGCCTAATGAGTGAGCT
AACTCACATTAATTGCGTTGCGCTCACTGCCCGCTTTCCAGTCGGGAAACCTGTCGTGCCAGCTGCATTA
ATGAATCGGCCAACGCGCGGGGAGAGGCGGTTTGCGTATTGGGCGCTCTTCCGCTTCCTCGCTCACTGAC
TCGCTGCGCTCGGTCGTTCGGCTGCGGCGAGCGGTATCAGCTCACTCAAAGGCGGTAATACGGTTATCCA
CAGAATCAGGGGATAACGCAGGAAAGAACATGTGAGCAAAAGGCCAGCAAAAGGCCAGGAACCGTAAAAA
GGCCGCGTTGCTGGCGTTTTTCCATAGGCTCCGCCCCCCTGACGAGCATCACAAAAATCGACGCTCAAGT
CAGAGGTGGCGAAACCCGACAGGACTATAAAGATACCAGGCGTTTCCCCCTGGAAGCTCCCTCGTGCGCT
CTCCTGTTCCGACCCTGCCGCTTACCGGATACCTGTCCGCCTTTCTCCCTTCGGGAAGCGTGGCGCTTTC
TCATAGCTCACGCTGTAGGTATCTCAGTTCGGTGTAGGTCGTTCGCTCCAAGCTGGGCTGTGTGCACGAA
CCCCCCGTTCAGCCCGACCGCTGCGCCTTATCCGGTAACTATCGTCTTGAGTCCAACCCGGTAAGACACG
ACTTATCGCCACTGGCAGCAGCCACTGGTAACAGGATTAGCAGAGCGAGGTATGTAGGCGGTGCTACAGA
GTTCTTGAAGTGGTGGCCTAACTACGGCTACACTAGAAGAACAGTATTTGGTATCTGCGCTCTGCTGAAG
CCAGTTACCTTCGGAAAAAGAGTTGGTAGCTCTTGATCCGGCAAACAAACCACCGCTGGTAGCGGTGGTT
TTTTTGTTTGCAAGCAGCAGATTACGCGCAGAAAAAAAGGATCTCAAGAAGATCCTTTGATCTTTTCTAC
GGGGTCTGACGCTCAGTGGAACGAAAACTCACGTTAAGGGATTTTGGTCATGAGATTATCAAAAAGGATC
TTCACCTAGATCCTTTTAAATTAAAAATGAAGTTTTAAATCAATCTAAAGTATATATGAGTAAACTTGGT
CTGACAGTTACCAATGCTTAATCAGTGAGGCACCTATCTCAGCGATCTGTCTATTTCGTTCATCCATAGT
TGCCTGACTTCCCGTCGTGTAGATAACTACGATACGGGAGGGCTTACCATCTGGCCCCAGTGCTGCAATG
ATACCGCGAGACCCACGCTCACCGGCTCCAGATTTATCAGCAATAAACCAGCCAGCCGGAAGGGCCGAGC
GCAGAAGTGGTCCTGCAACTTTATCCGCCTCCATCCAGTCTATTAATTGTTGCCGGGAAGCTAGAGTAAG
TAGTTCGCCAGTTAATAGTTTGCGCAACGTTGTTGCCATTGCTACAGGCATCGTGGTGTCACGCTCGTCG
TTTGGTATGGCTTCATTCAGCTCCGGTTCCCAACGATCAAGGCGAGTTACATGATCCCCCATGTTGTGCA
AAAAAGCGGTTAGCTCCTTCGGTCCTCCGATCGTTGTCAGAAGTAAGTTGGCCGCAGTGTTATCACTCAT
GGTTATGGCAGCACTGCATAATTCTCTTACTGTCATGCCATCCGTAAGATGCTTTTCTGTGACTGGTGAG
TACTCAACCAAGTCATTCTGAGAATAGTGTATGCGGCGACCGAGTTGCTCTTGCCCGGCGTCAATACGGG
ATAATACCGCGCCACATAGCAGAACTTTAAAAGTGCTCATCATTGGAAAACGTTCTTCGGGGCGAAAACT
CTCAAGGATCTTACCGCTGTTGAGATCCAGTTCGATGTAACCCACTCGTGCACCCAACTGATCTTCAGCA
TCTTTTACTTTCACCAGCGTTTCTGGGTGAGCAAAAACAGGAAGGCAAAATGCCGCAAAAAAGGGAATAA
GGGCGACACGGAAATGTTGAATACTCATACTCTTCCTTTTTCAATATTATTGAAGCATTTATCAGGGTTA
TTGTCTCATGAGCGGATACATATTTGAATGTATTTAGAAAAATAAACAAATAGGGGTTCCGCGCACATTT
CCCCGAAAAGTGCCACCTGACGTCGACGGATCGGGAGATCTCCCGATCCCCTATGGTGCACTCTCAGTAC
AATCTGCTCTGATGCCGCATAGTTAAGCCAGTATCTGCTCCCTGCTTGTGTGTTGGAGGTCGCTGAGTAG
TGCGCGAGCAAAATTTAAGCTACAACAAGGCAAGGCTTGACCGACAATTGCATGAAGAATCTGCTTAGGG
TTAGGCGTTTTGCGCTGCTTCGCGATGTACGGGCCAGATATACGCGTT
